>Addgene plasmid #152460 | pGBW-m4133880 | depositor full sequence | sequence record 295472 | Full Sequence
CACCATGAATAACGAGTTAAGCCCAGTAGCGCTTCGCCAGATGAGTTGCGCCGCAGGTACAACCCAAACT
GCTTGTACGGATGACAACGCCCTCGCTTACTATAATACCACAAAGGGAGGCCGATTCGTTCTGGCCCTGT
TGTCGGATCTGCAAGACTTGAAATGGGCACGTTTTCCCAAGTCCGACGGGACTGGCACCATTTACACAGA
ACTAGAGCCGCCATGCAGGTTCGTGACTGATACCCCTAAAGGACCCAAGGTCAAATATCTGTATTTTATC
AAGGGGCTTAACAATCTCAATAGAGGCATGGTGTTAGGATCTCTAGCCGCAACGGTGCGGCTGCAAGAAA
ACCTTTACTTTCAGTCGAAAGAAACCGCGGCAGCTAAGTTCGAGAGGCAGCACATGGACAGTTAAGCTAG
CTTGACTGACTGAGATACAGCGTACCTTCAGCTCACAGACATGATAAGATACATTGATGAGTTTGGACAA
ACCACAACTAGAATGCAGTGAAAAAAATGCTTTATTTGTGAAATTTGTGATGCTATTGCTTTATTTGTAA
CCATTATAAGCTGCAATAAACAAGTTAACAACAACAATTGCATTCATTTTATGTTTCAGGTTCAGGGGGA
GGTGTGGGAGGTTTTTTAAAGCAAGTAAAACCTCTACAAATGTGGTATTGGCCCATCTCTATCGGTATCG
TAGCATAACCCCTTGGGGCCTCTAAACGGGTCTTGAGGGGTTTTTTGTGCCCCTCGGGCCGGATTGCTAT
CTACCGGCATTGGCGCAGAAAAAAATGCCTGATGCGACGCTGCGCGTCTTATACTCCCACATATGCCAGA
TTCAGCAACGGATACGGCTTCCCCAACTTGCCCACTTCCATACGTGTCCTCCTTACCAGAAATTTATCCT
TAAGGTCGTCAGCTATCCTGCAGGCGATCTCTCGATTTCGATCAAGACATTCCTTTAATGGTCTTTTCTG
GACACCACTAGGGGTCAGAAGTAGTTCATCAAACTTTCTTCCCTCCCTAATCTCATTGGTTACCTTGGGC
TATCGAAACTTAATTAACCAGTCAAGTCAGCTACTTGGCGAGATCGACTTGTCTGGGTTTCGACTACGCT
CAGAATTGCGTCAGTCAAGTTCGATCTGGTCCTTGCTATTGCACCCGTTCTCCGATTACGAGTTTCATTT
AAATCATGTGAGCAAAAGGCCAGCAAAAGGCCAGGAACCGTAAAAAGGCCGCGTTGCTGGCGTTTTTCCA
TAGGCTCCGCCCCCCTGACGAGCATCACAAAAATCGACGCTCAAGTCAGAGGTGGCGAAACCCGACAGGA
CTATAAAGATACCAGGCGTTTCCCCCTGGAAGCTCCCTCGTGCGCTCTCCTGTTCCGACCCTGCCGCTTA
CCGGATACCTGTCCGCCTTTCTCCCTTCGGGAAGCGTGGCGCTTTCTCATAGCTCACGCTGTAGGTATCT
CAGTTCGGTGTAGGTCGTTCGCTCCAAGCTGGGCTGTGTGCACGAACCCCCCGTTCAGCCCGACCGCTGC
GCCTTATCCGGTAACTATCGTCTTGAGTCCAACCCGGTAAGACACGACTTATCGCCACTGGCAGCAGCCA
CTGGTAACAGGATTAGCAGAGCGAGGTATGTAGGCGGTGCTACAGAGTTCTTGAAGTGGTGGCCTAACTA
CGGCTACACTAGAAGAACAGTATTTGGTATCTGCGCTCTGCTGAAGCCAGTTACCTTCGGAAAAAGAGTT
GGTAGCTCTTGATCCGGCAAACAAACCACCGCTGGTAGCGGTGGTTTTTTTGTTTGCAAGCAGCAGATTA
CGCGCAGAAAAAAAGGATCTCAAGAAGATCCTTTGATCTTTTCTACGGGGTCTGACGCTCAGTGGAACGA
AAACTCACGTTAAGGGATTTTGGTCATGAGATTATCAAAAAGGATCTTCACCTAGATCCTTTTAAATTAA
AAATGAAGTTTTAAATCAATCTAAAGTATATATGAGTAAACTTGGTCTGACAGTTACCAATGCTTAATCA
GTGAGGCACCTATCTCAGCGATCTGTCTATTTCGTTCATCCATAGTTGCATTTAAATTTCCGAACTCTCC
AAGGCCCTCGTCGGAAAATCTTCAAACCTTTCGTCCGATCCATCTTGCAGGCTACCTCTCGAACGAACTA
TCGCAAGTCTCTTGGCCGGCCTTGCGCCTTGGCTATTGCTTGGCAGCGCCTATCGCCAGGTATTACTCCA
ATCCCGAATATCCGAGATCGGGATCACCCGAGAGAAGTTCAACCTACATCCTCAATCCCGATCTATCCGA
GATCCGAGGAATATCGAAATCGGGGCGCGCCTGGCCTCCGCGCCGGGTTTTGGCGCCTCCCGCGGGCGCC
CCCCTCGTCACGGCGAGCGCTGCCACGTCAGACGAAGGGCGCAGGAGCGTCCTGATCCTTCCGCCCGGAC
GCTCAGGACAGCGGCCCGCTGCTCATAAGACTCGGCCTTAGAACCCCAGTATCAGCAGAAGGACATTTTA
GGACGGGACTTGGGTGACTCTAGGGCACTGGTTTTCTTTCCAGAGAGCGGAACAGGCGAGGAAAAGTAGT
CCCTTCTCGGCGATTCTGCGGAGGGATCTCCGTGGGGCGGTGAACGCCGATGATTATATAAGGACGCGCC
GGGTGTGGCACAGCTAGTTCCGTCGCAGCCGGGATTTGGGTCGCGGTTCTTGTTTGTGGATCGCTGTGAT
CGTCACTTGGTGAGTAGCGGGCTGCTGGGCTGGCCGGGGCTTTCGTGGCCGCCGGGCCGCTCGGTGGGAC
GGAAGCGTGTGGAGAGACCGCCAAGGGCTGTAGTCTGGGTCCGCGAGCAAGGTTGCCCTGAACTGGGGGT
TGGGGGGAGCGCAGCAAAATGGCGGCTGTTCCCGAGTCTTGAATGGAAGACGCTTGTGAGGCGGGCTGTG
AGGTCGTTGAAACAAGGTGGGGGGCATGGTGGGCGGCAAGAACCCAAGGTCTTGAGCCCTTCGCTAATGC
GGGAAAGCTCTTATTCGGGTGAGATGGGCTGGGCACCATCTGGGGACCCTGACGTGAAGTTTGTCACTGA
CTGGAGAACTCGGTTTGTCGTCTGTTGCGGGGGCGGCAGTTATGGCGGTGCCGTTGGGCAGTGCACCCGT
ACCTTTGGGAGCGCGCGCCCTCGTCGTGTCGTGACGTCACCCGTTCTGTTGGCTTATAATGCAGGGTGGG
GCCACCTGCCGGTAGGTGTGCGGTAGGCTTTTCTCCGTCGCAGGACGCAGGGTTCGGGCCTAGGGTAGGC
TCTCCTGAATCGACAGGCGCCGGACCTCTGGTGAGGGGAGGGATAAGTGAGGCGTCAGTTTCTTTGGTCG
GTTTTATGTACCTATCTTCTTAAGTAGCTGAAGCTCCGGTTTTGAACTATGCGCTCGGGGTTGGCGAGTG
TGTTTTGTGAAGTTTTTTAGGCACCTTTTGAAATGTAATCATTTGGGTCAATATGTAATTTTCAGTGTTA
GACTTGTAAATTGTCCGCTAAATTCTGGCCGTTTTTGGCTTTTTTGTTAGACAACATGACCGAGTACAAG
CCCACGGTGCGCCTCGCCACCCGCGACGACGTCCCCAGGGCCGTACGCACCCTCGCCGCCGCGTTCGCCG
ACTACCCCGCCACGCGCCACACCGTCGATCCGGACCGCCACATCGAGCGGGTCACCGAGCTGCAAGAACT
CTTCCTCACGCGCGTCGGGCTCGACATCGGCAAGGTGTGGGTCGCGGACGACGGCGCCGCGGTGGCGGTC
TGGACCACGCCGGAGAGCGTCGAAGCGGGGGCGGTGTTCGCCGAGATCGGCCCGCGCATGGCCGAGTTGA
GCGGTTCCCGGCTGGCCGCGCAGCAACAGATGGAGGGCCTCCTGGCGCCGCACCGGCCCAAGGAGCCCGC
GTGGTTCCTGGCCACCGTCGGCGTCTCGCCCGACCACCAGGGCAAGGGTCTGGGCAGCGCCGTCGTGCTC
CCCGGAGTGGAGGCCGCCGAGCGCGCCGGGGTGCCCGCCTTCCTGGAGACCTCCGCGCCCCGCAACCTCC
CCTTCTACGAGCGGCTCGGCTTCACCGTCACCGCCGACGTCGAGGTGCCCGAAGGACCGCGCACCTGGTG
CATGACCCGCAAGCCCGGTGCCTAGGCTAGTATGTAAGCCTAGTCTTAGATAATAAAATCGCTATCCATC
GAAGATGGATGTGTGTTGGTTTTTTGTGTGTGTAACGCTAGGCGCGCCTGGTGTACCGAGAACGATCCTC
TCAGTGCGAGTCTCGACGATCCATATCGTTGCTTGGCAGTCAGCCAGTCGGAATCCAGCTTGGGACCCAG
GAAGTCCAATCGTCAGATATTGTACTCAAGCCTGGTCACGGCAGCGTACCGATCTGTTTAAACCTAGATA
TTGATAGTCTGATCGGTCAACGTATAATCGAGTCCTAGCTTTTGCAAACATCTATCAAGAGACAGGATCA
GCAGGAGGCTTTCGCATGAGTATTCAACATTTCCGTGTCGCCCTTATTCCCTTTTTTGCGGCATTTTGCC
TTCCTGTTTTTGCTCACCCAGAAACGCTGGTGAAAGTAAAAGATGCTGAAGATCAGTTGGGTGCGCGAGT
GGGTTACATCGAACTGGATCTCAACAGCGGTAAGATCCTTGAGAGTTTTCGCCCCGAAGAACGCTTTCCA
ATGATGAGCACTTTTAAAGTTCTGCTATGTGGCGCGGTATTATCCCGTATTGACGCCGGGCAAGAGCAAC
TCGGTCGCCGCATACACTATTCTCAGAATGACTTGGTTGAGTATTCACCAGTCACAGAAAAGCATCTTAC
GGATGGCATGACAGTAAGAGAATTATGCAGTGCTGCCATAACCATGAGTGATAACACTGCGGCCAACTTA
CTTCTGACAACGATTGGAGGACCGAAGGAGCTAACCGCTTTTTTGCACAACATGGGGGATCATGTAACTC
GCCTTGATCGTTGGGAACCGGAGCTGAATGAAGCCATACCAAACGACGAGCGTGACACCACGATGCCTGT
AGCAATGGCAACAACCTTGCGTAAACTATTAACTGGCGAACTACTTACTCTAGCTTCCCGGCAACAGTTG
ATAGACTGGATGGAGGCGGATAAAGTTGCAGGACCACTTCTGCGCTCGGCCCTTCCGGCTGGCTGGTTTA
TTGCTGATAAATCTGGAGCCGGTGAGCGTGGGTCTCGCGGTATCATTGCAGCACTGGGGCCAGATGGTAA
GCCCTCCCGTATCGTAGTTATCTACACGACGGGGAGTCAGGCAACTATGGATGAACGAAATAGACAGATC
GCTGAGATAGGTGCCTCACTGATTAAGCATTGGTAACCGATTCTAGGTGCATTGGCGCAGAAAAAAATGC
CTGATGCGACGCTGCGCGTCTTATACTCCCACATATGCCAGATTCAGCAACGGATACGGCTTCCCCAACT
TGCCCACTTCCATACGTGTCCTCCTTACCAGAAATTTATCCTTAAGATCGTTTAAACTCGACTCTGGCTC
TATCGAATCTCCGTCGTTTCGAGCTTACGCGAACAGCCGTGGCGCTCATTTGCTCGTCGGGCATCGAATC
TCGTCAGCTATCGTCAGCTTACCTTTTTGGCAGCGATCGCGGCTCCCGACATCTTGGACCATTAGCTCCA
CAGGTATCTTCTTCCCTCTAGTGGTCATAACAGCAGCTTCAGCTACCTCTCAATTCAAAAAACCCCTCAA
GACCCGTTTAGAGGCCCCAAGGGGTTATGCTATCAATCGTTGCGTTACACACACAAAAAACCAACACACA
TCCATCTTCGATGGATAGCGATTTTATTATCTAACTGCTGATCGAGTGTAGCCAGATCTAGTAATCAATT
ACGGGGTCATTAGTTCATAGCCCATATATGGAGTTCCGCGTTACATAACTTACGGTAAATGGCCCGCCTG
GCTGACCGCCCAACGACCCCCGCCCATTGACGTCAATAATGACGTATGTTCCCATAGTAACGCCAATAGG
GACTTTCCATTGACGTCAATGGGTGGAGTATTTACGGTAAACTGCCCACTTGGCAGTACATCAAGTGTAT
CATATGCCAAGTACGCCCCCTATTGACGTCAATGACGGTAAATGGCCCGCCTGGCATTATGCCCAGTACA
TGACCTTATGGGACTTTCCTACTTGGCAGTACATCTACGTATTAGTCATCGCTATTACCATGCTGATGCG
GTTTTGGCAGTACATCAATGGGCGTGGATAGCGGTTTGACTCACGGGGATTTCCAAGTCTCCACCCCATT
GACGTCAATGGGAGTTTGTTTTGGCACCAAAATCAACGGGACTTTCCAAAATGTCGTAACAACTCCGCCC
CATTGACGCAAATGGGCGGTAGGCGTGTACGGTGGGAGGTCTATATAAGCAGAGCTGGTTTAGTGAACCG
TCAGATCAGATCTTTGTCGATCCTACCATCCACTCGACACACCCGCCAGCGGCCGC
Features (pLannotate 1.2.2; 18 found; start..end, strand, type, name):
    465..586     -  polyA_signal   SV40 poly(A) signal: SV40 polyadenylation signal
    609..678     -  CDS            large T antigen (fragment): large T antigen from SV40 (simian virus 40)
    701..747     +  terminator     T7 terminator: transcription terminator for bacteriophage T7 RNA polymerase
    777..913     +  terminator     rrnG terminator: transcription terminator from the E. coli ribosomal RNA rrnG operon (Albrechtsen et al., 1991)
    958..1029    +  misc_feature   3' β-globin insulator: insulator downstream of the human β-globin locus (Farrell et al., 2002)
   1255..1843    -  rep_origin     ori: high-copy-number ColE1/pMB1/pBR322/pUC origin of replication
   2015..2079    -  CDS            bla(M) (fragment): β-lactamase lacking the signal sequence; bla(M); allows cytosolic expression of β-lactamase
   2343..3552    +  promoter       UbC promoter: human ubiquitin C promoter
   3556..4153    +  CDS            PuroR (fragment): puromycin N-acetyltransferase; pac from Streptomyces; confers resistance to puromycin
   4182..4230    +  polyA_signal   poly(A) signal: synthetic polyadenylation signal
   4496..5356    +  CDS            AmpR: β-lactamase; bla; confers resistance to ampicillin, carbenicillin, and related antibiotics
   5369..5505    +  terminator     rrnG terminator: transcription terminator from the E. coli ribosomal RNA rrnG operon (Albrechtsen et al., 1991)
   5650..5721    +  misc_feature   5' β-globin insulator: insulator upstream of the human β-globin locus (Farrell et al., 2002)
   5726..5772    -  terminator     T7 terminator: transcription terminator for bacteriophage T7 RNA polymerase
   5790..5838    -  polyA_signal   poly(A) signal: synthetic polyadenylation signal
   5919..6222    +  enhancer       CMV enhancer: human cytomegalovirus immediate early enhancer
   6295..6312    -  promoter       CMV promoter (fragment): human cytomegalovirus (CMV) immediate early promoter
   6375..6426    +  promoter       CMVd2 promoter: truncated human cytomegalovirus (CMV) immediate early promoter that yields moderately reduced expression relative to the full-length promoter
