[The description below was written by a language model from this plasmid's Addgene catalogue record and pLannotate feature annotations shown in this document.]
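Description:
pGBW-m4133880 is a mammalian expression plasmid carrying the wild-type coding sequence for SARS-CoV-2 nsp9, a mature cleavage product of the viral ORF1ab polyprotein, in the pTwist_CMV_Puro_6 backbone. It is propagated in E. coli as a high-copy plasmid through a ColE1/pUC-type origin and selected with ampicillin via a full-length β-lactamase gene. The total annotated sequence is about 6.5 kb, consistent with a roughly 6.1 kb backbone plus a small insert of about 340 bp.

Expression of nsp9 is driven by the CMV immediate-early enhancer and promoter elements annotated near the end of the sequence record. The automated feature table does not annotate the nsp9 open reading frame or its tags, but the unannotated stretch spanning the numbering origin, between the CMV elements and the SV40 polyadenylation signal, is the likely location of the insert. According to the catalogue entry, the backbone supplies a C-terminal S-tag preceded by a TEV protease cleavage site, which would allow detection or affinity capture of the protein and subsequent removal of the tag. A separate cassette, consisting of the human ubiquitin C promoter, the puromycin N-acetyltransferase gene and a synthetic poly(A) signal, permits puromycin selection of transfected mammalian cells. Bacterial transcription terminators (T7 and rrnG), additional synthetic poly(A) signals and short 5' and 3' β-globin insulator elements flank the functional units, presumably to limit read-through and transcriptional interference between them. The plasmid is suited to transient or stably selected expression of tagged nsp9 in mammalian cells, although the record does not specify particular applications beyond expression.
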