Addgene plasmid #152460: pGBW-m4133880
Purpose: Mammalian expression plasmid for SARS-CoV-2 nsp9
Depositing lab: Ginkgo Bioworks & Benjie Chen. Depositing organization: Ginkgo Bioworks.
Backbone
  Vector backbone: pTwist_CMV_Puro_6
  Backbone size w/o insert (bp): 6080
  Vector type: Mammalian Expression
  Selectable markers: Puromycin
Growth in bacteria
  Bacterial resistance: Ampicillin, 100 μg/mL
  Growth temperature: 37°C
  Growth strain: DH5alpha
  Copy number: High Copy
Gene/Insert
  Gene/Insert name: SARS-CoV-2 nsp9
  Species: Severe acute respiratory syndrome coronavirus 2
  Insert size (bp): 338
  Mutation: wt
  Entrez Gene: ORF1ab (a.k.a. GU280_gp01)
  Promoter: CMV
  Tag / fusion protein: Cleavable TEV;S-tag (C terminal on backbone)
  Cloning method: Unknown
Resource information
  A portion of this plasmid was derived from a plasmid made by: GinkgoBioworks
Depositor comments: NCBI reference sequence: YP_009725305.1
How to cite: pGBW-m4133880 was a gift from Ginkgo Bioworks & Benjie Chen (Addgene plasmid # 152460 ; http://n2t.net/addgene:152460 ; RRID:Addgene_152460)
